>Addgene plasmid #205586 | pAXY0017 | addgene full sequence | sequence record 405374 | Addgene NGS Result
CGCCATTCTGCCTGGGGACGTCGGAGCAAGCTTGATTTAGGTGACACTATAGAATACAAGCTACTTGTTC
TTTTTGCAGGATCCACCATGATCAAGATCGCCACCCGGAAATACCTCGGCAAACAGAACGTGTATGATAT
CGGGGTGGAGAGGGATCATAACTTCGCCCTCAAAAATGGGTTTATTGCCTCTAATTGCATCTCCCGCAGA
AGCCAAGGCGTGACTCTTCAGGACCTTCCAGAGACTGAACTCCCCGCCGTCCTGCAGCCTGTTGCTGAGG
CCATGGACGCCATAGCCGCCGCCGACCTGAGCCAGACCTCTGGTTTTGGGCCTTTCGGCCCTCAGGGAAT
TGGCCAGTACACCACCTGGAGGGACTTTATTTGCGCCATCGCCGACCCCCATGTGTATCACTGGCAGACC
GTTATGGACGATACCGTTTCCGCAAGCGTGGCCCAAGCTCTGGATGAGCTGATGCTGTGGGCGGAGGATT
GTCCCGAAGTCAGGCATCTTGTCCACGCCGACTTTGGATCTAACAATGTCCTGACTGATAACGGCAGAAT
CACTGCCGTAATCGATTGGTCAGAGGCCATGTTCGGCGACTCTCAGTACGAGGTGGCTAACATCTTCTTT
TGGAGACCGTGGTTGGCCTGTATGGAACAGCAAACAAGATACTTCGAGCGCCGGCACCCGGAACTGGCCG
GATCTCCGAGGCTGAGGGCCTACATGCTGAGGATAGGACTGGACCAGCTCTATCAGTCCCTGGTGGATGG
AAATTTCGACGATGCGGCTTGGGCCCAGGGCCGGTGCGACGCAATAGTGCGGAGCGGAGCTGGGACAGTG
GGCCGGACCCAGATTGCCCGGCGATCTGCAGCTGTGTGGACTGATGGCTGTGTTGAGGTGCTGGCTGACA
GCGGCAATCGGAGGCCCAGTACGCGACCTAGAGCAAAAAAATACCCATACGATGTTCCAGATTACGCTTA
TCCTTATGACGTACCTGACTATGCATACCCTTATGATGTACCAGACTACGCTTAGTCTAGAACTATAGTG
AGTCGTATTACGTAGATCCAGACATGATAAGATACATTGATGAGTTTGGACAAACCACAACTAGAATGCA
GTGAAAAAAATGCTTTATTTGTGAAATTTGTGATGCTATTGCTTTATTTGTAACCATTATAAGCTGCAAT
AAACAAGTTAACAACAACAATTGCATTCATTTTATGTTTCAGGTTCAGGGGGAGGTGTGGGAGGTTTTTT
AATTCGCGGCCGCGGCGCCAATGCATTGGGCCCGGTACCCAGCTTTTGTTCCCTTTAGTGAGGGTTAATT
GCGCGCTTGGCGTAATCATGGTCATAGCTGTTTCCTGTGTGAAATTGTTATCCGCTCACAATTCCACACA
ACATACGAGCCGGGAGCATAAAGTGTAAAGCCTGGGGTGCCTAATGAGTGAGCTAACTCACATTAATTGC
GTTGCGCTCACTGCCCGCTTTCCAGTCGGGAAACCTGTCGTGCCAGCTGCATTAATGAATCGGCCAACGC
GCGGGGAGAGGCGGTTTGCGTATTGGGCGCTCTTCCGCTTCCTCGCTCACTGACTCGCTGCGCTCGGTCG
TTCGGCTGCGGCGAGCGGTATCAGCTCACTCAAAGGCGGTAATACGGTTATCCACAGAATCAGGGGATAA
CGCAGGAAAGAACATGTGAGCAAAAGGCCAGCAAAAGGCCAGGAACCGTAAAAAGGCCGCGTTGCTGGCG
TTTTTCCATAGGCTCCGCCCCCCTGACGAGCATCACAAAAATCGACGCTCAAGTCAGAGGTGGCGAAACC
CGACAGGACTATAAAGATACCAGGCGTTTCCCCCTGGAAGCTCCCTCGTGCGCTCTCCTGTTCCGACCCT
GCCGCTTACCGGATACCTGTCCGCCTTTCTCCCTTCGGGAAGCGTGGCGCTTTCTCATAGCTCACGCTGT
AGGTATCTCAGTTCGGTGTAGGTCGTTCGCTCCAAGCTGGGCTGTGTGCACGAACCCCCCGTTCAGCCCG
ACCGCTGCGCCTTATCCGGTAACTATCGTCTTGAGTCCAACCCGGTAAGACACGACTTATCGCCACTGGC
AGCAGCCACTGGTAACAGGATTAGCAGAGCGAGGTATGTAGGCGGTGCTACAGAGTTCTTGAAGTGGTGG
CCTAACTACGGCTACACTAGAAGAACAGTATTTGGTATCTGCGCTCTGCTGAAGCCAGTTACCTTCGGAA
AAAGAGTTGGTAGCTCTTGATCCGGCAAACAAACCACCGCTGGTAGCGGTGGTTTTTTTGTTTGCAAGCA
GCAGATTACGCGCAGAAAAAAAGGATCTCAAGAAGATCCTTTGATCTTTTCTACGGGGTCTGACGCTCAG
TGGAACGAAAACTCACGTTAAGGGATTTTGGTCATGAGATTATCAAAAAGGATCTTCACCTAGATCCTTT
TAAATTAAAAATGAAGTTTTAAATCAATCTAAAGTATATATGAGTAAACTTGGTCTGACAGTTACCAATG
CTTAATCAGTGAGGCACCTATCTCAGCGATCTGTCTATTTCGTTCATCCATAGTTGCCTGACTCCCCGTC
GTGTAGATAACTACGATACGGGAGGGCTTACCATCTGGCCCCAGTGCTGCAATGATACCGCGAGACCCAC
CCTTGGAGGCTCCAGATTTATCAGCAATAAACCAGCCAGCCGGAAGGGCCGAGCGCAGAAGTGGTCCTGC
AACTTTATCCGCCTCCATCCAGTCTATTAATTGTTGCCGGGAAGCTAGAGTAAGTAGTTCGCCAGTTAAT
AGTTTGCGCAACGTTGTTGCCATTGCTACAGGCATCGTGGTGTCACGCTCGTCGTTTGGTATGGCTTCAT
TCAGCTCCGGTTCCCAACGATCAAGGCGAGTTACATGATCCCCCATGTTGTGCAAAAAAGCGGTTAGCTC
CTTCGGTCCTCCGATCGTTGTCAGAAGTAAGTTGGCCGCAGTGTTATCACTCATGGTTATGGCAGCACTG
CATAATTCTCTTACTGTCATGCCATCCGTAAGATGCTTTTCTGTGACTGGTGAGTACTCAACCAAGTCAT
TCTGAGAATAGTGTATGCGGCGACCGAGTTGCTCTTGCCCGGCGTCAATACGGGATAATACCGCGCCACA
TAGCAGAACTTTAAAAGTGCTCATCATTGGAAAACGTTCTTCGGGGCGAAAACTCTCAAGGATCTTACCG
CTGTTGAGATCCAGTTCGATGTAACCCACTCGTGCACCCAACTGATCTTCAGCATCTTTTACTTTCACCA
GCGTTTCTGGGTGAGCAAAAACAGGAAGGCAAAATGCCGCAAAAAAGGGAATAAGGGCGACACGGAAATG
TTGAATACTCATACTCTTCCTTTTTCAATATTATTGAAGCATTTATCAGGGTTATTGTCTCATGAGCGGA
TACATATTTGAATGTATTTAGAAAAATAAACAAATAGGGGTTCCGCGCACATTTCCCCGAAAAGTGCCAC
CTAAATTGTAAGCGTTAATATTTTGTTAAAATTCGCGTTAAATTTTTGTTAAATCAGCTCATTTTTTAAC
CAATAGGCCGAAATCGGCAAAATCCCTTATAAATCAAAAGAATAGACCGAGATAGGGT
[37 nt withheld, positions 3629-3665]
AAAGAACGTGGACTCCAACGTCAAAGG
[49 nt withheld, positions 3693-3741]
T
[91 nt withheld, positions 3743-3833]
G
[124 nt withheld, positions 3835-3958]
CCCATTCGCCATTCAGGCTGCGCAACTGTTGGGAAGGGCGATCGGTGCGGGCCTCTTCGCTATTACGCCA
GTCGACCGCCAATTCAATATGGCGTATATGGACTCATGCCAATTCAATATGGTGGATCTGGACCTGTGCC
AATTCAATATGGCGTATATGGACTCGTGCCAATTCAATATGGTGGATCTGGACCCCAGCCAATTCAATAT
GGCGGACTTGGCACCATGCCAATATGGCTATTGGCCAGGTTCAATACTATGTATTGGCCCTATGCCATAT
AGTATTCCATATATGGGTTTTCCTATTGACGTAGATAGCCCCTCCCAATGGGCGGTCCCATATACCATAT
ATGGGGCTTCCTAATACCGCCCATAGCCACTCCCCCATTGACGTCAATGGTCTCTATATATGGTCTTTCC
TATTGACGTCATATGGGCGGTCCTATTGACGTATATGGCGCCTCCCCCATTGACGTCAATTACGGTAAAT
GGCCCGCCTGGCTCAATGCCCATTGACGTCAATAGGACCACCCACCATTGACGTCAATGGGATGGCTCAT
TGCCCATTCATATCCGTTCTCACGCCCCCTATTGACGTCAATGACGGTAAATGGCCCACTTGGCAGTACA
TCAATATCTATTAATAGTAACTTGGCAAGTACATTACTATTGGAAGTACGCCAGGGTACATTGGCAGTAC
TCCCATTGACGTCAATGGCGGTAAATGGCCCGCGATGGCTGCCAAGTACATCCCCATTGACGTCAATGGG
GAGGGGCAATGACGCAAATGGGCGTTCCATTGACGTAAATGGGCGGTAGGCGTGCCTAATGGGAGGTCTA
TATAAGCAATGCTCGTTTAGGGAAC
Features (pLannotate 1.2.2; 17 found; start..end, strand, type, name):
     35..53      +  promoter       SP6 promoter: promoter for bacteriophage SP6 RNA polymerase
    196..948     +  CDS            hph (fragment): KHYB_ECOLX - Experimental evidence at protein level: Swiss-Prot protein existence level 1. The aminoglycoside phosphotransferases achieve inactivation of their antibiotic substrates by phosphorylation. Only phosphorylates hygromycin and closely related compounds such as demethyl analogs and destomycin. From Escherichia coli.
    952..968     +  CDS            3xHA (fragment): three tandem HA epitope tags
   1043..1060    -  promoter       T7 promoter (fragment): promoter for bacteriophage T7 RNA polymerase
   1065..1199    -  polyA_signal   SV40 poly(A) signal: SV40 polyadenylation signal
   1312..1330    -  promoter       T3 promoter: promoter for bacteriophage T3 RNA polymerase
   1375..1391    -  protein_bind   lac operator: The lac repressor binds to the lac operator to inhibit transcription in E. coli. This inhibition can be relieved by adding lactose or isopropyl-β-D-thiogalactopyranoside (IPTG). lac repressor encoded by lacI
   1399..1429    -  promoter       lac promoter: promoter for the E. coli lac operon
   1444..1465    -  protein_bind   CAP binding site: CAP binding activates transcription in the presence of cAMP. E. coli catabolite activator protein
   1478..1570    -  CDS            lacI (fragment): lac repressor; lacI; The lac repressor binds to the lac operator to inhibit transcription in E. coli. This inhibition can be relieved by adding lactose or isopropyl-β-D-thiogalactopyranoside (IPTG).
   1753..2341    -  rep_origin     ori: high-copy-number ColE1/pMB1/pBR322/pUC origin of replication
   2512..3372    -  CDS            AmpR: β-lactamase; bla; confers resistance to ampicillin, carbenicillin, and related antibiotics
   3373..3477    -  promoter       AmpR promoter: bla
   3530..3958    -  rep_origin     f1 ori (sequence partly withheld): f1 bacteriophage origin of replication; arrow indicates direction of (+) strand synthesis
   3963..4029    -  CDS            lacZα (fragment): LacZα fragment of β-galactosidase; lacZ fragment
   4036..4191    +  promoter       CMV IE94 promoter (fragment): enhancer/promoter region of simian cytomegalovirus major immediate early transcription unit IE94
   4184..4823    +  promoter       CMV IE94 promoter (fragment): enhancer/promoter region of simian cytomegalovirus major immediate early transcription unit IE94
