[The description below was written by a language model from this plasmid's Addgene catalogue record and pLannotate feature annotations shown in this document.]
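Description:
pAXY0017 is a high-copy, ampicillin-selected plasmid built on the pGCS-N3(3xFLAG) backbone and catalogued as a mammalian expression vector. It is propagated in E. coli through a ColE1/pUC-type origin and the β-lactamase (AmpR) gene with its own promoter. The backbone also carries an f1 phage origin for single-stranded DNA production, along with remnants of a lac cloning region (lac promoter and operator, CAP site, and lacI and lacZα fragments).

The payload is a synthetic fusion, NpuDnaE(C)-HygR, assembled by Gibson cloning. It joins the C-terminal half of the Nostoc punctiforme DnaE split intein to residues 90–341 of hygromycin phosphotransferase and ends in a C-terminal 3xHA epitope tag. Expression is driven by the simian CMV IE94 enhancer/promoter, which runs across the numbering origin of the circular map, and is terminated by an SV40 polyadenylation signal. SP6, T7 and T3 phage promoters flank the cassette. The automated annotation detects the hph fragment and only part of the 3xHA tag. It does not label the intein segment, which presumably occupies the unannotated stretch between the SP6 promoter and the start of hph.

On its own, this truncated HygR should not confer hygromycin resistance. The design is one half of a split selectable marker: when it is co-expressed with a partner construct carrying the N-terminal HygR portion fused to the N-terminal intein half, protein trans-splicing should reconstitute the full enzyme. Selection would then require both constructs to be present. The associated publication applies such intein-based split markers to gene stacking in plants, and the HA tag allows the fragment or spliced product to be detected. The record does not say which partner plasmid is used or in what host this CMV-driven version was tested.
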