Addgene plasmid #205586: pAXY0017
Purpose: pNpuDnaE(C)_HygR(90-341)_3HA
Depositing lab: Xiaohan Yang. Publication: Split selectable marker systems utilizing inteins facilitate gene stacking in plants. Yuan G, Lu H, De K, Hassan MM, Liu Y, Islam MT, Muchero W, Tuskan GA, Yang X. Commun Biol. 2023 May 26;6(1):567. doi: 10.1038/s42003-023-04950-8. PubMed 37237044.
Backbone
  Vector backbone: pGCS-N3(3xFLAG)
  Vector type: Mammalian Expression
Growth in bacteria
  Bacterial resistance: Ampicillin, 100 μg/mL
  Growth temperature: 37°C
  Growth strain: DH5alpha
  Copy number: High Copy
Gene/Insert
  Gene/Insert name: NpuDnaE(C)-HygR
  Species: Synthetic
  Promoter: CMV IE94
  Tag / fusion protein: 3xHA (C terminal on insert)
  Cloning method: Gibson Cloning
  Sequencing primers: 5′ N/A
Terms and licenses: Academic/Nonprofit Terms; Industry Terms: Not Available to Industry
How to cite: pAXY0017 was a gift from Xiaohan Yang (Addgene plasmid # 205586 ; http://n2t.net/addgene:205586 ; RRID:Addgene_205586)
